Addgene plasmid #127633: Tom70 (1-70)-GFP
Purpose: Mitochondrial targeting sequence of Tom70 fused to GFP
Depositing lab: Josef Kittler. Depositing organization: University College London. Publication: Peroxisomal fission is modulated by the mitochondrial Rho-GTPases, Miro1 and Miro2. Covill-Cooke C, Toncheva VS, Drew J, Birsa N, Lopez-Domenech G, Kittler JT. EMBO Rep. 2020 Feb 5;21(2):e49865. doi: 10.15252/embr.201949865. Epub 2020 Jan 2. PubMed 31894645.
Backbone
  Vector backbone: pEGFP-N1
  Total vector size (bp): 4926
  Vector type: Mammalian Expression
Growth in bacteria
  Bacterial resistance: Kanamycin, 50 μg/mL
  Growth temperature: 37°C
  Growth strain: DH5alpha
  Copy number: High Copy
Gene/Insert
  Gene/Insert name: Tom70
  Species: H. sapiens (human)
  Mutation: Only first 70 amino acids
  Entrez Gene: TOMM70 (a.k.a. TOMM70A, Tom70)
  Tag / fusion protein: eGFP (C terminal on insert)
Terms and licenses: Academic/Nonprofit Terms; Industry Terms: Not Available to Industry
How to cite: Tom70 (1-70)-GFP was a gift from Josef Kittler (Addgene plasmid # 127633 ; http://n2t.net/addgene:127633 ; RRID:Addgene_127633)
