[The description below was written by a language model from this plasmid's Addgene catalogue record and pLannotate feature annotations shown in this document.]
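Description:
Tom70 (1-70)-GFP is a 4,926 bp mammalian expression plasmid built on the pEGFP-N1 backbone. It is propagated in E. coli at high copy from a ColE1/pUC-type origin and selected with kanamycin. The single NeoR/KanR gene (Tn5 aminoglycoside phosphotransferase) sits behind tandem bacterial (bla-type) and SV40 early promoters and ends in an HSV TK polyadenylation signal. This arrangement lets it confer kanamycin resistance in bacteria and G418 resistance in transfected mammalian cells. An f1 origin is also present. The short large T antigen, ble and bGH poly(A) fragments in the annotation look like incidental backbone matches rather than functional parts.

The payload is a fusion driven by the CMV immediate early enhancer and promoter. A 210 bp fragment encoding the first 70 amino acids of Tom70 (TOMM70), a receptor of the outer mitochondrial membrane TOM translocase, is cloned into the multiple cloning site upstream of EGFP. EGFP therefore lies at the C terminus of the fragment, and the transcript is terminated by the SV40 poly(A) signal. The catalogue lists the insert as human, whereas the automated annotation matched it best to the mouse Tomm70 protein, so the record leaves the species of origin unresolved. The depositor and sequencing-derived records are the same length and show the same features, differing only in the starting coordinate.

The stated purpose is to fuse the Tom70 mitochondrial targeting sequence to GFP. The product serves as a fluorescent marker anchored at mitochondria, or as a targeting control, in transfected mammalian cells. The associated publication concerns the mitochondrial Rho-GTPases Miro1 and Miro2 in peroxisomal fission.
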