Features (pLannotate 1.2.2; 15 found; start..end, strand, type, name):
     61..364     +  enhancer       CMV enhancer: human cytomegalovirus immediate early enhancer
    365..568     +  promoter       CMV promoter: human cytomegalovirus (CMV) immediate early promoter
    591..634     +  misc_feature   MCS (fragment): multiple cloning site
    641..850     +  CDS            Tomm70 (fragment): TOM70_MOUSE - Also known as D16Wsu109e, Tomm70a. Experimental evidence at protein level: Swiss-Prot protein existence level 1. Acts as receptor of the preprotein translocase complex of the outer mitochondrial membrane (TOM complex). Recognizes and mediates the translocation of mitochondrial preproteins from the cytosol into the mitochondria in a chaperone dependent manner (By similarity). Mediates TBK1 and IRF3 activation induced by MAVS in response to virus infection and promotes host antiviral responses during virus infection (PubMed:20628368). From Mus musculus (Mouse).
    872..1591    +  CDS            EGFP: the original enhanced GFP (Yang et al., 1996) mammalian codon-optimized
   1608..1691    +  CDS            large T antigen (fragment): large T antigen from SV40 (simian virus 40)
   1714..1835    +  polyA_signal   SV40 poly(A) signal: SV40 polyadenylation signal
   1869..2297    -  rep_origin     f1 ori (sequence partly withheld): f1 bacteriophage origin of replication; arrow indicates direction of (+) strand synthesis
   2324..2428    +  promoter       AmpR promoter: bla
   2430..2787    +  promoter       SV40 promoter: SV40 enhancer and early promoter
   2822..3616    +  CDS            NeoR/KanR: aminoglycoside phosphotransferase from Tn5; aph(3')-II (or nptII); confers resistance to neomycin, kanamycin, and G418 (Geneticin®)
   3637..3789    +  CDS            ble (fragment): BLE_KLEPN - Experimental evidence at protein level: Swiss-Prot protein existence level 1. Binding protein with a strong affinity to the bleomycin family of antibiotics. Binds to CL990; an antimitotic-antibiotic compound. From Klebsiella pneumoniae.
   3848..3895    +  polyA_signal   HSV TK poly(A) signal: herpes simplex virus thymidine kinase polyadenylation signal (Cole and Stacy, 1985)
   3986..4002    -  polyA_signal   bGH poly(A) signal (fragment): bovine growth hormone polyadenylation signal
   4224..4812    +  rep_origin     ori: high-copy-number ColE1/pMB1/pBR322/pUC origin of replication
>Addgene plasmid #127633 | Tom70 (1-70)-GFP | depositor full sequence | sequence record 244467 | Tom70 (1-70)-GFP sequence 4926 bps
TAGTTATTAATAGTAATCAATTACGGGGTCATTAGTTCATAGCCCATATATGGAGTTCCGCGTTACATAA
CTTACGGTAAATGGCCCGCCTGGCTGACCGCCCAACGACCCCCGCCCATTGACGTCAATAATGACGTATG
TTCCCATAGTAACGCCAATAGGGACTTTCCATTGACGTCAATGGGTGGAGTATTTACGGTAAACTGCCCA
CTTGGCAGTACATCAAGTGTATCATATGCCAAGTACGCCCCCTATTGACGTCAATGACGGTAAATGGCCC
GCCTGGCATTATGCCCAGTACATGACCTTATGGGACTTTCCTACTTGGCAGTACATCTACGTATTAGTCA
TCGCTATTACCATGGTGATGCGGTTTTGGCAGTACATCAATGGGCGTGGATAGCGGTTTGACTCACGGGG
ATTTCCAAGTCTCCACCCCATTGACGTCAATGGGAGTTTGTTTTGGCACCAAAATCAACGGGACTTTCCA
AAATGTCGTAACAACTCCGCCCCATTGACGCAAATGGGCGGTAGGCGTGTACGGTGGGAGGTCTATATAA
GCAGAGCTGGTTTAGTGAACCGTCAGATCCGCTAGCGCTACCGGACTCAGATCTCGAGCTCAAGCTTCGA
ATTCGCCACCATGGCCGCCTCTAAGCCCATAGAGGCGGCGATGGCGGCGGCTGCTGCGCCCGGTTCTGGA
AATGGAGTGGGCGGTGGCGGTGGGACTGCGGGCCCCGGCTCGGGCGCGGGGACCCTGCCGCGATGGCACG
TGGCGCTGGCCATCGGGGCGCCCCTGTTGCTGGGTGCTGGGGCTATGTACCTGTGGAGCCGAAGGCGGAG
GCGCCGGGAATTGGATCCACCGGTCGCCACCATGGTGAGCAAGGGCGAGGAGCTGTTCACCGGGGTGGTG
CCCATCCTGGTCGAGCTGGACGGCGACGTAAACGGCCACAAGTTCAGCGTGTCCGGCGAGGGCGAGGGCG
ATGCCACCTACGGCAAGCTGACCCTGAAGTTCATCTGCACCACCGGCAAGCTGCCCGTGCCCTGGCCCAC
CCTCGTGACCACCCTGACCTACGGCGTGCAGTGCTTCAGCCGCTACCCCGACCACATGAAGCAGCACGAC
TTCTTCAAGTCCGCCATGCCCGAAGGCTACGTCCAGGAGCGCACCATCTTCTTCAAGGACGACGGCAACT
ACAAGACCCGCGCCGAGGTGAAGTTCGAGGGCGACACCCTGGTGAACCGCATCGAGCTGAAGGGCATCGA
CTTCAAGGAGGACGGCAACATCCTGGGGCACAAGCTGGAGTACAACTACAACAGCCACAACGTCTATATC
ATGGCCGACAAGCAGAAGAACGGCATCAAGGTGAACTTCAAGATCCGCCACAACATCGAGGACGGCAGCG
TGCAGCTCGCCGACCACTACCAGCAGAACACCCCCATCGGCGACGGCCCCGTGCTGCTGCCCGACAACCA
CTACCTGAGCACCCAGTCCGCCCTGAGCAAAGACCCCAACGAGAAGCGCGATCACATGGTCCTGCTGGAG
TTCGTGACCGCCGCCGGGATCACTCTCGGCATGGACGAGCTGTACAAGTAAAGCGGCCGCGACTCTAGAT
CATAATCAGCCATACCACATTTGTAGAGGTTTTACTTGCTTTAAAAAACCTCCCACACCTCCCCCTGAAC
CTGAAACATAAAATGAATGCAATTGTTGTTGTTAACTTGTTTATTGCAGCTTATAATGGTTACAAATAAA
GCAATAGCATCACAAATTTCACAAATAAAGCATTTTTTTCACTGCATTCTAGTTGTGGTTTGTCCAAACT
CATCAATGTATCTTAAGGCGTAAATTGTAAGCGTTAATATTTTGTTAAAATTCGCGTTAAATTTTTGTTA
AATCAGCTCATTTTTTAACCAATAGGCCGAAATCGGCAAAATCCCTTATAAATCAAAAGAATAGACCGAG
ATAGGGT
[37 nt withheld, positions 1968-2004]
AAAGAACGTGGACTCCAACGTCAAAGG
[49 nt withheld, positions 2032-2080]
T
[91 nt withheld, positions 2082-2172]
G
[124 nt withheld, positions 2174-2297]
CAGGTGGCACTTTTCGGGGAAATGTGCGCGGAACCCCTATTTGTTTATTTTTCTAAATACATTCAAATAT
GTATCCGCTCATGAGACAATAACCCTGATAAATGCTTCAATAATATTGAAAAAGGAAGAGTCCTGAGGCG
GAAAGAACCAGCTGTGGAATGTGTGTCAGTTAGGGTGTGGAAAGTCCCCAGGCTCCCCAGCAGGCAGAAG
TATGCAAAGCATGCATCTCAATTAGTCAGCAACCAGGTGTGGAAAGTCCCCAGGCTCCCCAGCAGGCAGA
AGTATGCAAAGCATGCATCTCAATTAGTCAGCAACCATAGTCCCGCCCCTAACTCCGCCCATCCCGCCCC
TAACTCCGCCCAGTTCCGCCCATTCTCCGCCCCATGGCTGACTAATTTTTTTTATTTATGCAGAGGCCGA
GGCCGCCTCGGCCTCTGAGCTATTCCAGAAGTAGTGAGGAGGCTTTTTTGGAGGCCTAGGCTTTTGCAAA
GATCGATCAAGAGACAGGATGAGGATCGTTTCGCATGATTGAACAAGATGGATTGCACGCAGGTTCTCCG
GCCGCTTGGGTGGAGAGGCTATTCGGCTATGACTGGGCACAACAGACAATCGGCTGCTCTGATGCCGCCG
TGTTCCGGCTGTCAGCGCAGGGGCGCCCGGTTCTTTTTGTCAAGACCGACCTGTCCGGTGCCCTGAATGA
ACTGCAAGACGAGGCAGCGCGGCTATCGTGGCTGGCCACGACGGGCGTTCCTTGCGCAGCTGTGCTCGAC
GTTGTCACTGAAGCGGGAAGGGACTGGCTGCTATTGGGCGAAGTGCCGGGGCAGGATCTCCTGTCATCTC
ACCTTGCTCCTGCCGAGAAAGTATCCATCATGGCTGATGCAATGCGGCGGCTGCATACGCTTGATCCGGC
TACCTGCCCATTCGACCACCAAGCGAAACATCGCATCGAGCGAGCACGTACTCGGATGGAAGCCGGTCTT
GTCGATCAGGATGATCTGGACGAAGAGCATCAGGGGCTCGCGCCAGCCGAACTGTTCGCCAGGCTCAAGG
CGAGCATGCCCGACGGCGAGGATCTCGTCGTGACCCATGGCGATGCCTGCTTGCCGAATATCATGGTGGA
AAATGGCCGCTTTTCTGGATTCATCGACTGTGGCCGGCTGGGTGTGGCGGACCGCTATCAGGACATAGCG
TTGGCTACCCGTGATATTGCTGAAGAGCTTGGCGGCGAATGGGCTGACCGCTTCCTCGTGCTTTACGGTA
TCGCCGCTCCCGATTCGCAGCGCATCGCCTTCTATCGCCTTCTTGACGAGTTCTTCTGAGCGGGACTCTG
GGGTTCGAAATGACCGACCAAGCGACGCCCAACCTGCCATCACGAGATTTCGATTCCACCGCCGCCTTCT
ATGAAAGGTTGGGCTTCGGAATCGTTTTCCGGGACGCCGGCTGGATGATCCTCCAGCGCGGGGATCTCAT
GCTGGAGTTCTTCGCCCACCCTAGGGGGAGGCTAACTGAAACACGGAAGGAGACAATACCGGAAGGAACC
CGCGCTATGACGGCAATAAAAAGACAGAATAAAACGCACGGTGTTGGGTCGTTTGTTCATAAACGCGGGG
TTCGGTCCCAGGGCTGGCACTCTGTCGATACCCCACCGAGACCCCATTGGGGCCAATACGCCCGCGTTTC
TTCCTTTTCCCCACCCCACCCCCCAAGTTCGGGTGAAGGCCCAGGGCTCGCAGCCAACGTCGGGGCGGCA
GGCCCTGCCATAGCCTCAGGTTACTCATATATACTTTAGATTGATTTAAAACTTCATTTTTAATTTAAAA
GGATCTAGGTGAAGATCCTTTTTGATAATCTCATGACCAAAATCCCTTAACGTGAGTTTTCGTTCCACTG
AGCGTCAGACCCCGTAGAAAAGATCAAAGGATCTTCTTGAGATCCTTTTTTTCTGCGCGTAATCTGCTGC
TTGCAAACAAAAAAACCACCGCTACCAGCGGTGGTTTGTTTGCCGGATCAAGAGCTACCAACTCTTTTTC
CGAAGGTAACTGGCTTCAGCAGAGCGCAGATACCAAATACTGTCCTTCTAGTGTAGCCGTAGTTAGGCCA
CCACTTCAAGAACTCTGTAGCACCGCCTACATACCTCGCTCTGCTAATCCTGTTACCAGTGGCTGCTGCC
AGTGGCGATAAGTCGTGTCTTACCGGGTTGGACTCAAGACGATAGTTACCGGATAAGGCGCAGCGGTCGG
GCTGAACGGGGGGTTCGTGCACACAGCCCAGCTTGGAGCGAACGACCTACACCGAACTGAGATACCTACA
GCGTGAGCTATGAGAAAGCGCCACGCTTCCCGAAGGGAGAAAGGCGGACAGGTATCCGGTAAGCGGCAGG
GTCGGAACAGGAGAGCGCACGAGGGAGCTTCCAGGGGGAAACGCCTGGTATCTTTATAGTCCTGTCGGGT
TTCGCCACCTCTGACTTGAGCGTCGATTTTTGTGATGCTCGTCAGGGGGGCGGAGCCTATGGAAAAACGC
CAGCAACGCGGCCTTTTTACGGTTCCTGGCCTTTTGCTGGCCTTTTGCTCACATGTTCTTTCCTGCGTTA
TCCCCTGATTCTGTGGATAACCGTATTACCGCCATGCAT
