Features (pLannotate 1.2.2; 16 found; start..end, strand, type, name):
      1..304     +  enhancer       CMV enhancer: human cytomegalovirus immediate early enhancer
    305..508     +  promoter       CMV promoter: human cytomegalovirus (CMV) immediate early promoter
    531..574     +  misc_feature   MCS (fragment): multiple cloning site
    581..790     +  CDS            Tomm70 (fragment): TOM70_MOUSE - Also known as D16Wsu109e, Tomm70a. Experimental evidence at protein level: Swiss-Prot protein existence level 1. Acts as receptor of the preprotein translocase complex of the outer mitochondrial membrane (TOM complex). Recognizes and mediates the translocation of mitochondrial preproteins from the cytosol into the mitochondria in a chaperone dependent manner (By similarity). Mediates TBK1 and IRF3 activation induced by MAVS in response to virus infection and promotes host antiviral responses during virus infection (PubMed:20628368). From Mus musculus (Mouse).
    812..1531    +  CDS            EGFP: the original enhanced GFP (Yang et al., 1996) mammalian codon-optimized
   1548..1631    +  CDS            large T antigen (fragment): large T antigen from SV40 (simian virus 40)
   1654..1775    +  polyA_signal   SV40 poly(A) signal: SV40 polyadenylation signal
   1809..2237    -  rep_origin     f1 ori (sequence partly withheld): f1 bacteriophage origin of replication; arrow indicates direction of (+) strand synthesis
   2264..2368    +  promoter       AmpR promoter: bla
   2370..2727    +  promoter       SV40 promoter: SV40 enhancer and early promoter
   2762..3556    +  CDS            NeoR/KanR: aminoglycoside phosphotransferase from Tn5; aph(3')-II (or nptII); confers resistance to neomycin, kanamycin, and G418 (Geneticin®)
   3577..3729    +  CDS            ble (fragment): BLE_KLEPN - Experimental evidence at protein level: Swiss-Prot protein existence level 1. Binding protein with a strong affinity to the bleomycin family of antibiotics. Binds to CL990; an antimitotic-antibiotic compound. From Klebsiella pneumoniae.
   3788..3835    +  polyA_signal   HSV TK poly(A) signal: herpes simplex virus thymidine kinase polyadenylation signal (Cole and Stacy, 1985)
   3926..3942    -  polyA_signal   bGH poly(A) signal (fragment): bovine growth hormone polyadenylation signal
   4164..4752    +  rep_origin     ori: high-copy-number ColE1/pMB1/pBR322/pUC origin of replication
   4867..4926    +  enhancer       CMV enhancer (fragment): human cytomegalovirus immediate early enhancer
>Addgene plasmid #127633 | Tom70 (1-70)-GFP | addgene full sequence | sequence record 271908 | Addgene NGS Result
CGTTACATAACTTACGGTAAATGGCCCGCCTGGCTGACCGCCCAACGACCCCCGCCCATTGACGTCAATA
ATGACGTATGTTCCCATAGTAACGCCAATAGGGACTTTCCATTGACGTCAATGGGTGGAGTATTTACGGT
AAACTGCCCACTTGGCAGTACATCAAGTGTATCATATGCCAAGTACGCCCCCTATTGACGTCAATGACGG
TAAATGGCCCGCCTGGCATTATGCCCAGTACATGACCTTATGGGACTTTCCTACTTGGCAGTACATCTAC
GTATTAGTCATCGCTATTACCATGGTGATGCGGTTTTGGCAGTACATCAATGGGCGTGGATAGCGGTTTG
ACTCACGGGGATTTCCAAGTCTCCACCCCATTGACGTCAATGGGAGTTTGTTTTGGCACCAAAATCAACG
GGACTTTCCAAAATGTCGTAACAACTCCGCCCCATTGACGCAAATGGGCGGTAGGCGTGTACGGTGGGAG
GTCTATATAAGCAGAGCTGGTTTAGTGAACCGTCAGATCCGCTAGCGCTACCGGACTCAGATCTCGAGCT
CAAGCTTCGAATTCGCCACCATGGCCGCCTCTAAGCCCATAGAGGCGGCGATGGCGGCGGCTGCTGCGCC
CGGTTCTGGAAATGGAGTGGGCGGTGGCGGTGGGACTGCGGGCCCCGGCTCGGGCGCGGGGACCCTGCCG
CGATGGCACGTGGCGCTGGCCATCGGGGCGCCCCTGTTGCTGGGTGCTGGGGCTATGTACCTGTGGAGCC
GAAGGCGGAGGCGCCGGGAATTGGATCCACCGGTCGCCACCATGGTGAGCAAGGGCGAGGAGCTGTTCAC
CGGGGTGGTGCCCATCCTGGTCGAGCTGGACGGCGACGTAAACGGCCACAAGTTCAGCGTGTCCGGCGAG
GGCGAGGGCGATGCCACCTACGGCAAGCTGACCCTGAAGTTCATCTGCACCACCGGCAAGCTGCCCGTGC
CCTGGCCCACCCTCGTGACCACCCTGACCTACGGCGTGCAGTGCTTCAGCCGCTACCCCGACCACATGAA
GCAGCACGACTTCTTCAAGTCCGCCATGCCCGAAGGCTACGTCCAGGAGCGCACCATCTTCTTCAAGGAC
GACGGCAACTACAAGACCCGCGCCGAGGTGAAGTTCGAGGGCGACACCCTGGTGAACCGCATCGAGCTGA
AGGGCATCGACTTCAAGGAGGACGGCAACATCCTGGGGCACAAGCTGGAGTACAACTACAACAGCCACAA
CGTCTATATCATGGCCGACAAGCAGAAGAACGGCATCAAGGTGAACTTCAAGATCCGCCACAACATCGAG
GACGGCAGCGTGCAGCTCGCCGACCACTACCAGCAGAACACCCCCATCGGCGACGGCCCCGTGCTGCTGC
CCGACAACCACTACCTGAGCACCCAGTCCGCCCTGAGCAAAGACCCCAACGAGAAGCGCGATCACATGGT
CCTGCTGGAGTTCGTGACCGCCGCCGGGATCACTCTCGGCATGGACGAGCTGTACAAGTAAAGCGGCCGC
GACTCTAGATCATAATCAGCCATACCACATTTGTAGAGGTTTTACTTGCTTTAAAAAACCTCCCACACCT
CCCCCTGAACCTGAAACATAAAATGAATGCAATTGTTGTTGTTAACTTGTTTATTGCAGCTTATAATGGT
TACAAATAAAGCAATAGCATCACAAATTTCACAAATAAAGCATTTTTTTCACTGCATTCTAGTTGTGGTT
TGTCCAAACTCATCAATGTATCTTAAGGCGTAAATTGTAAGCGTTAATATTTTGTTAAAATTCGCGTTAA
ATTTTTGTTAAATCAGCTCATTTTTTAACCAATAGGCCGAAATCGGCAAAATCCCTTATAAATCAAAAGA
ATAGACCGAGATAGGGT
[37 nt withheld, positions 1908-1944]
AAAGAACGTGGACTCCAACGTCAAAGG
[49 nt withheld, positions 1972-2020]
T
[91 nt withheld, positions 2022-2112]
G
[124 nt withheld, positions 2114-2237]
CAGGTGGCACTTTTCGGGGAAATGTGCGCGGAACCCCTATTTGTTTATTTTTCTAAATACATTCAAATAT
GTATCCGCTCATGAGACAATAACCCTGATAAATGCTTCAATAATATTGAAAAAGGAAGAGTCCTGAGGCG
GAAAGAACCAGCTGTGGAATGTGTGTCAGTTAGGGTGTGGAAAGTCCCCAGGCTCCCCAGCAGGCAGAAG
TATGCAAAGCATGCATCTCAATTAGTCAGCAACCAGGTGTGGAAAGTCCCCAGGCTCCCCAGCAGGCAGA
AGTATGCAAAGCATGCATCTCAATTAGTCAGCAACCATAGTCCCGCCCCTAACTCCGCCCATCCCGCCCC
TAACTCCGCCCAGTTCCGCCCATTCTCCGCCCCATGGCTGACTAATTTTTTTTATTTATGCAGAGGCCGA
GGCCGCCTCGGCCTCTGAGCTATTCCAGAAGTAGTGAGGAGGCTTTTTTGGAGGCCTAGGCTTTTGCAAA
GATCGATCAAGAGACAGGATGAGGATCGTTTCGCATGATTGAACAAGATGGATTGCACGCAGGTTCTCCG
GCCGCTTGGGTGGAGAGGCTATTCGGCTATGACTGGGCACAACAGACAATCGGCTGCTCTGATGCCGCCG
TGTTCCGGCTGTCAGCGCAGGGGCGCCCGGTTCTTTTTGTCAAGACCGACCTGTCCGGTGCCCTGAATGA
ACTGCAAGACGAGGCAGCGCGGCTATCGTGGCTGGCCACGACGGGCGTTCCTTGCGCAGCTGTGCTCGAC
GTTGTCACTGAAGCGGGAAGGGACTGGCTGCTATTGGGCGAAGTGCCGGGGCAGGATCTCCTGTCATCTC
ACCTTGCTCCTGCCGAGAAAGTATCCATCATGGCTGATGCAATGCGGCGGCTGCATACGCTTGATCCGGC
TACCTGCCCATTCGACCACCAAGCGAAACATCGCATCGAGCGAGCACGTACTCGGATGGAAGCCGGTCTT
GTCGATCAGGATGATCTGGACGAAGAGCATCAGGGGCTCGCGCCAGCCGAACTGTTCGCCAGGCTCAAGG
CGAGCATGCCCGACGGCGAGGATCTCGTCGTGACCCATGGCGATGCCTGCTTGCCGAATATCATGGTGGA
AAATGGCCGCTTTTCTGGATTCATCGACTGTGGCCGGCTGGGTGTGGCGGACCGCTATCAGGACATAGCG
TTGGCTACCCGTGATATTGCTGAAGAGCTTGGCGGCGAATGGGCTGACCGCTTCCTCGTGCTTTACGGTA
TCGCCGCTCCCGATTCGCAGCGCATCGCCTTCTATCGCCTTCTTGACGAGTTCTTCTGAGCGGGACTCTG
GGGTTCGAAATGACCGACCAAGCGACGCCCAACCTGCCATCACGAGATTTCGATTCCACCGCCGCCTTCT
ATGAAAGGTTGGGCTTCGGAATCGTTTTCCGGGACGCCGGCTGGATGATCCTCCAGCGCGGGGATCTCAT
GCTGGAGTTCTTCGCCCACCCTAGGGGGAGGCTAACTGAAACACGGAAGGAGACAATACCGGAAGGAACC
CGCGCTATGACGGCAATAAAAAGACAGAATAAAACGCACGGTGTTGGGTCGTTTGTTCATAAACGCGGGG
TTCGGTCCCAGGGCTGGCACTCTGTCGATACCCCACCGAGACCCCATTGGGGCCAATACGCCCGCGTTTC
TTCCTTTTCCCCACCCCACCCCCCAAGTTCGGGTGAAGGCCCAGGGCTCGCAGCCAACGTCGGGGCGGCA
GGCCCTGCCATAGCCTCAGGTTACTCATATATACTTTAGATTGATTTAAAACTTCATTTTTAATTTAAAA
GGATCTAGGTGAAGATCCTTTTTGATAATCTCATGACCAAAATCCCTTAACGTGAGTTTTCGTTCCACTG
AGCGTCAGACCCCGTAGAAAAGATCAAAGGATCTTCTTGAGATCCTTTTTTTCTGCGCGTAATCTGCTGC
TTGCAAACAAAAAAACCACCGCTACCAGCGGTGGTTTGTTTGCCGGATCAAGAGCTACCAACTCTTTTTC
CGAAGGTAACTGGCTTCAGCAGAGCGCAGATACCAAATACTGTTCTTCTAGTGTAGCCGTAGTTAGGCCA
CCACTTCAAGAACTCTGTAGCACCGCCTACATACCTCGCTCTGCTAATCCTGTTACCAGTGGCTGCTGCC
AGTGGCGATAAGTCGTGTCTTACCGGGTTGGACTCAAGACGATAGTTACCGGATAAGGCGCAGCGGTCGG
GCTGAACGGGGGGTTCGTGCACACAGCCCAGCTTGGAGCGAACGACCTACACCGAACTGAGATACCTACA
GCGTGAGCTATGAGAAAGCGCCACGCTTCCCGAAGGGAGAAAGGCGGACAGGTATCCGGTAAGCGGCAGG
GTCGGAACAGGAGAGCGCACGAGGGAGCTTCCAGGGGGAAACGCCTGGTATCTTTATAGTCCTGTCGGGT
TTCGCCACCTCTGACTTGAGCGTCGATTTTTGTGATGCTCGTCAGGGGGGCGGAGCCTATGGAAAAACGC
CAGCAACGCGGCCTTTTTACGGTTCCTGGCCTTTTGCTGGCCTTTTGCTCACATGTTCTTTCCTGCGTTA
TCCCCTGATTCTGTGGATAACCGTATTACCGCCATGCATTAGTTATTAATAGTAATCAATTACGGGGTCA
TTAGTTCATAGCCCATATATGGAGTTCCG
